Addgene plasmid #81638: pDONR223_OR2M2_p.N42Y
Purpose: Gateway Donor vector containing OR2M2, part of the Target Accelerator Plasmid Collection.
Depositing lab: Jesse Boehm & William Hahn & David Root. Depositing organization: Broad Institute. Publication: Systematic Functional Interrogation of Rare Cancer Variants Identifies Oncogenic Alleles. Kim E, Ilic N, Shrestha Y, Zou L, Kamburov A, Zhu C, Yang X, Lubonja R, Tran N, Nguyen C, Lawrence MS, Piccioni F, Bagul M, Doench JG, Chouinard CR, Wu X, Hogstrom L, Natoli T, Tamayo P, Horn H, Corsello SM, Lage K, Root DE, Subramanian A, Golub TR, Getz G, Boehm JS, Hahn WC. Cancer Discov. 2016 Jul;6(7):714-26. doi: 10.1158/2159-8290.CD-16-0160. Epub 2016 May 4. PubMed 27147599.
Backbone
  Vector backbone: pDONR223
  Backbone manufacturer: Invitrogen
  Backbone size w/o insert (bp): 2790
  Vector type: Gateway Entry vector
Growth in bacteria
  Bacterial resistance: Spectinomycin, 50 μg/mL
  Growth temperature: 37°C
  Growth strain: DH5alpha
  Copy number: High Copy
Gene/Insert
  Gene/Insert name: OR2M2 (alt name: NM_001004688.1)
  Species: H. sapiens (human)
  Mutation: N42Y; R220G; C235R
  Entrez Gene: OR2M2 (a.k.a. OR2M2Q, OST423)
  Promoter: None
  Cloning method: Gateway Cloning
  Sequencing primers: 5′ M13pUC-fwd; 3′ M13-Rev
Terms and licenses: Academic/Nonprofit Terms; Industry Terms: Not Available to Industry
Depositor comments: Closed state: stop codon immediately follows insert
How to cite: pDONR223_OR2M2_p.N42Y was a gift from Jesse Boehm & William Hahn & David Root (Addgene plasmid # 81638 ; http://n2t.net/addgene:81638 ; RRID:Addgene_81638)
