[The description below was written by a language model from this plasmid's Addgene catalogue record and pLannotate feature annotations shown in this document.]
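Description:
pDONR223_OR2M2_p.N42Y is a Gateway entry clone built on the Invitrogen pDONR223 backbone and belongs to the Target Accelerator Plasmid Collection, a set of clones made for systematic functional testing of rare cancer-associated variants. It is propagated in E. coli from a high-copy ColE1/pUC-type origin and selected with spectinomycin through the aadA (SmR) aminoglycoside adenylyltransferase gene. This gene sits downstream of a class 1 integron Pc promoter fragment and a short remnant of a gentamicin resistance gene. The sequenced plasmid is 3,837 nt.

The insert is the human olfactory receptor gene OR2M2, carrying the named N42Y substitution. The record also lists two further changes, R220G and C235R. The automated annotation labels the open reading frame as the mouse olfactory receptor Olfr56, which most likely reflects a homology match rather than the actual identity of the insert, since the catalogue entry specifies the human gene. The ORF is flanked on both sides by attL-type Gateway recombination sites (both called attL3 by the annotation tool), so it can be moved by an LR Clonase reaction into any compatible destination vector. rrnB T1 and T2 terminators lie upstream of the cassette and insulate it from read-through transcription. A T7 promoter lies just beyond the downstream att site, pointing back towards the insert, and small lacI and lacZα fragments are backbone remnants.

The entry clone has no promoter for expressing the insert, so expression depends on the destination vector chosen. The clone is in the "closed" configuration, with a stop codon immediately after the coding sequence. It will therefore yield native C-terminal protein and is not suited to C-terminal tag fusions.
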