Features (pLannotate 1.2.2; 12 found; start..end, strand, type, name):
     50..638     +  rep_origin     ori: high-copy-number ColE1/pMB1/pBR322/pUC origin of replication
    821..913     +  CDS            lacI (fragment): lac repressor; lacI; The lac repressor binds to the lac operator to inhibit transcription in E. coli. This inhibition can be relieved by adding lactose or isopropyl-β-D-thiogalactopyranoside (IPTG).
    968..995     -  terminator     rrnB T2 terminator: transcription terminator T2 from the E. coli rrnB gene
   1127..1170    +  terminator     rrnB T1 terminator: Escherichia coli rrnB; transcription terminator T1 from the E. coli rrnB gene
   1217..1253    -  CDS            lacZα (fragment): LacZα fragment of β-galactosidase; lacZ fragment
   1270..1365    +  protein_bind   attL3: mutant version of attL; recombination site for the Gateway® LR reaction LR Clonase™
   1377..2279    +  CDS            Olfr56: OLF56_MOUSE - Also known as Mor276-1 From Mus musculus (Mouse).
   2419..2514    -  protein_bind   attL3: mutant version of attL; recombination site for the Gateway® LR reaction LR Clonase™
   2533..2551    -  promoter       T7 promoter: promoter for bacteriophage T7 RNA polymerase
   2741..2764    +  promoter       Pc promoter (fragment): intI1 (promoter lies within the coding sequence); class 1 integron promoter
   2940..2996    +  CDS            GmR (fragment): gentamycin acetyltransferase; aacC1; confers resistance to gentamycin
   3003..3794    +  CDS            SmR: aminoglycoside adenylyltransferase (Murphy, 1985); aadA; confers resistance to spectinomycin and streptomycin
>Addgene plasmid #81638 | pDONR223_OR2M2_p.N42Y | addgene full sequence | sequence record 166281 | Addgene NGS Result
CGTCGTTCCACTGAGCGTCAGACCCCGTAGAAAAGATCAAAGGATCTTCTTGAGATCCTTTTTTTCTGCG
CGTAATCTGCTGCTTGCAAACAAAAAAACCACCGCTACCAGCGGTGGTTTGTTTGCCGGATCAAGAGCTA
CCAACTCTTTTTCCGAAGGTAACTGGCTTCAGCAGAGCGCAGATACCAAATACTGTTCTTCTAGTGTAGC
CGTAGTTAGGCCACCACTTCAAGAACTCTGTAGCACCGCCTACATACCTCGCTCTGCTAATCCTGTTACC
AGTGGCTGCTGCCAGTGGCGATAAGTCGTGTCTTACCGGGTTGGACTCAAGACGATAGTTACCGGATAAG
GCGCAGCGGTCGGGCTGAACGGGGGGTTCGTGCACACAGCCCAGCTTGGAGCGAACGACCTACACCGAAC
TGAGATACCTACAGCGTGAGCTATGAGAAAGCGCCACGCTTCCCGAAGGGAGAAAGGCGGACAGGTATCC
GGTAAGCGGCAGGGTCGGAACAGGAGAGCGCACGAGGGAGCTTCCAGGGGGAAACGCCTGGTATCTTTAT
AGTCCTGTCGGGTTTCGCCACCTCTGACTTGAGCGTCGATTTTTGTGATGCTCGTCAGGGGGGCGGAGCC
TATGGAAAAACGCCAGCAACGCGGCCTTTTTACGGTTCCTGGCCTTTTGCTGGCCTTTTGCTCACATGTT
CTTTCCTGCGTTATCCCCTGATTCTGTGGATAACCGTATTACCGCCTTTGAGTGAGCTGATACCGCTCGC
CGCAGCCGAACGACCGAGCGCAGCGAGTCAGTGAGCGAGGAAGCGGAAGAGCGCCCAATACGCAAACCGC
CTCTCCCCGCGCGTTGGCCGATTCATTAATGCAGCTGGCACGACAGGTTTCCCGACTGGAAAGCGGGCAG
TGAGCGCAACGCAATTAATACGCGTACCGCTAGCCAGGAAGAGTTTGTAGAAACGCAAAAAGGCCATCCG
TCAGGATGGCCTTCTGCTTAGTTTGATGCCTGGCAGTTTATGGCGGGCGTCCTGCCCGCCACCCTCCGGG
CCGTTGCTTCACAACGTTCAAATCCGCTCCCGGCGGATTTGTCCTACTCAGGAGAGCGTTCACCGACAAA
CAACAGATAAAACGAAAGGCCCAGTCTTCCGACTGAGCCTTTCGTTTTATTTGATGCCTGGCAGTTCCCT
ACTCTCGCGTTAACGCTAGCATGGATGTTTTCCCAGTCACGACGTTGTAAAACGACGGCCAGTCTTAAGC
TCGGGCCCCAAATAATGATTTTATTTTGACTGATAGTGACCTGTTCGTTGCAACAAATTGATGAGCAATG
CTTTTTTATAATGACAACTTTGTACAAAAAAGTTGGCACCATGGCATGGGAGAATCAGACCTTCAACTCC
GACTTCATCCTCCTTGGAATCTTCAATCACAGCCCACCACACACGTTCCTCTTCTTTCTGGTCCTGGGCA
TCTTTTTAGTGGCCTTCATGGGATACTCTGTCATGGTTCTCCTCATCTACCTGGACACCCAGCTCCACAC
CCCCATGTACTTCCTCCTCAGCCAACTGTCCCTCATGGACCTCATGCTCATCTGCACCACCGTACCCAAG
ATGGCCTTCAACTACTTGTCTGGCAGCAAGTCCATTTCTATGGCTGGTTGTGTCACACAAATTTTCTTCT
ATATATCACTGTCTGGCTCTGAATGTTTTCTTTTGGCTGTTATGGCTTATGACCGCTATATTGCTATTTG
CCACCCTCTAAGATATACCAATCTCATGAATCCTAAAATTTGTGGACTTATGGCTACCTTCTCCTGGATC
CTGGGCTCTACAGATGGAATCATTGATGCTGTAGCCACATTTTCCTTCTCCTTTTGTGGGTCTCGGGAAA
TAGCCCACTTCTTCTGTGAATTCCCTTCCCTACTAATCCTCTCATGCAATGACACATCAATATTTGAAGA
GGTTATTTTCATCTGCTGTATAGTAATGCTTGTTTTCCCTGTTGCAATCATCATTGCTTCCTATGCTGGA
GTTATTCTGGCTGTCATTCACATGGGATCTGGAGAGGGTCGTCGCAAAGCTTTCACGACCTGTTCCTCTC
ACCTCATGGTGGTGGGAATGTACTATGGAGCAGCTTTGTTCATGTACATACGGCCCACATCTGATCACTC
CCCAACGCAGGACAAGATGGTGTCTGTATTCTACACCATCCTCACTCCCATGCTGAATCCCCTCATCTAC
AGCCTCCGCAACAAGGAGGTGACTAGAGCATTCATGAAGATCTTAGGAAAGGGCAAGTCTGAGAGTGAGT
TACCTCATAAACTTTATGTTTTGCTGTTTGCTAAATTCTTCTTTCTAATATCCATCTTTTTCTATGATGT
CAAAATACTAGCATTGATTATGTACATTGCCTAATTGCCAACTTTCTTGTACAAAGTTGGCATTATAAGA
AAGCATTGCTTATCAATTTGTTGCAACGAACAGGTCACTATCAGTCAAAATAAAATCATTATTTGCCATC
CAGCTGATATCCCCTATAGTGAGTCGTATTACATGGTCATAGCTGTTTCCTGGCAGCTCTGGCCCGTGTC
TCAAAATCTCTGATGTTACATTGCACAAGATAAAAATATATCATCATGCCTCCTCTAGACCAGCCAGGAC
AGAAATGCCTCGACTTCGCTGCTACCCAAGGTTGCCGGGTGACGCACACCGTGGAAACGGATGAAGGCAC
GAACCCAGTGGACATAAGCCTGTTCGGTTCGTAAGCTGTAATGCAAGTAGCGTATGCGCTCACGCAACTG
GTCCAGAACCTTGACCGAACGCAGCGGTGGTAACGGCGCAGTGGCGGTTTTCATGGCTTGTTATGACTGT
TTTTTTGGGGTACAGTCTATGCCTCGGGCATCCAAGCAGCAAGCGCGTTACGCCGTGGGTCGATGTTTGA
TGTTATGGAGCAGCAACGATGTTACGCAGCAGGGCAGTCGCCCTAAAACAAAGTTAAACATTATGAGGGA
AGCGGTGATCGCCGAAGTATCGACTCAACTATCAGAGGTAGTTGGCGTCATCGAGCGCCATCTCGAACCG
ACGTTGCTGGCCGTACATTTGTACGGCTCCGCAGTGGATGGCGGCCTGAAGCCACACAGTGATATTGATT
TGCTGGTTACGGTGACCGTAAGGCTTGATGAAACAACGCGGCGAGCTTTGATCAACGACCTTTTGGAAAC
TTCGGCTTCCCCTGGAGAGAGCGAGATTCTCCGCGCTGTAGAAGTCACCATTGTTGTGCACGACGACATC
ATTCCGTGGCGTTATCCAGCTAAGCGCGAACTGCAATTTGGAGAATGGCAGCGCAATGACATTCTTGCAG
GTATCTTCGAGCCAGCCACGATCGACATTGATCTGGCTATCTTGCTGACAAAAGCAAGAGAACATAGCGT
TGCCTTGGTAGGTCCAGCGGCGGAGGAACTCTTTGATCCGGTTCCTGAACAGGATCTATTTGAGGCGCTA
AATGAAACCTTAACGCTATGGAACTCGCCGCCCGACTGGGCTGGCGATGAGCGAAATGTAGTGCTTACGT
TGTCCCGCATTTGGTACAGCGCAGTAACCGGCAAAATCGCGCCGAAGGATGTCGCTGCCGACTGGGCAAT
GGAGCGCCTGCCGGCCCAGTATCAGCCCGTCATACTTGAAGCTAGACAGGCTTATCTTGGACAAGAAGAA
GATCGCTTGGCCTCGCGCGCAGATCAGTTGGAAGAATTTGTCCACTACGTGAAAGGCGAGATCACCAAGG
TAGTCGGCAAATAACCCTCGAGCCACCCATGACCAAAATCCCTTAACGTGAGTTACG
