>Addgene plasmid #81638 | pDONR223_OR2M2_p.N42Y | depositor partial sequence | sequence record 154957 | Insert sequence
ATGGCATGGGAGAATCAGACCTTCAACTCCGACTTCATCCTCCTTGGAATCTTCAATCACAGCCCACCAC
ACACGTTCCTCTTCTTTCTGGTCCTGGGCATCTTTTTAGTGGCCTTCATGGGATACTCTGTCATGGTTCT
CCTCATCTACCTGGACACCCAGCTCCACACCCCCATGTACTTCCTCCTCAGCCAACTGTCCCTCATGGAC
CTCATGCTCATCTGCACCACCGTACCCAAGATGGCCTTCAACTACTTGTCTGGCAGCAAGTCCATTTCTA
TGGCTGGTTGTGTCACACAAATTTTCTTCTATATATCACTGTCTGGCTCTGAATGTTTTCTTTTGGCTGT
TATGGCTTATGACCGCTATATTGCTATTTGCCACCCTCTAAGATATACCAATCTCATGAATCCTAAAATT
TGTGGACTTATGGCTACCTTTCTCCTGGATCCTGGGCTCTACAGATGGAATCATTGATGCTGTAGCCACA
TTTTCCTTCTCCTTTTGTGGGTCTCGGGAAATAGCCCACTTCTTCTGTGAATTCCCTTCCCTACTAATCC
TCTCATGCAATGACACATCAATATTTGAAGAGGTTATTTTCATCTGCTGTATAGTAATGCTTGTTTTCCC
TGTTGCAATCATCATTGCTTCCTATGCTGGAGTTATTCTGGCTGTCATTCACATGGGATCTGGAGAGGGT
CGTCGCAAAGCTTTCACGACCTGTTCCTCTCACCTCATGGTGGTGGGAATGTACTATGGAGCAGCTTTGT
TCATGTACATACGGCCCACATCTGATCACTCCCCAACGCAGGACAAGATGGTGTCTGTATTCTACACCAT
CCTCACTCCCATGCTGAATCCCCTCATCTACAGCCTCCGCAACAAGGAGGTGACTAGAGCATTCATGAAG
ATCTTAGGAAAGGGCAAGTCTGAGAGTGAGTTACCTCATAAACTTTATGTTTTGCTGTTTGCTAAATTCT
TCTTTCTAATATCCATCTTTTTCTATGATGTCAAAATACTAGCATTGATTATGTACATTGCC
